>Addgene plasmid #128021 | CIT0.5m | addgene full sequence | sequence record 251613 | Addgene NGS Result
ACATGTTCTTTCCTGCGTTATCCCCTGATTCTGTGGATAACCGTATTACCGCCTTTGAGTGAGCTGATAC
CGCTCGCCGCAGCCGAACGACCGAGCGCAGCGAGTCAGTGAGCGAGGAAGCGGAAGAGCGCCCAATACGC
AAACCGCCTCTCCCCGCGCGTTGGCCGATTCATTAATGCAGGATCTCGATCCCGCGAAATTAATACGACT
CACTATAGGGAGACCACAACGGTTTCCCTCTAGAAATAATTTTGTTTAACTTTAAGAAGGAGATATACAT
ATGCGGGGTTCTCATCATCATCATCATCATGGTATGGCTAGCATGACTGGTGGACAGCAAATGGGTCGGG
ATCTGTACGACGATGACGATAAGGATCCGGGCCTCGAGGTGAGCAAGGGCGAGGAGCTGTTCACCGGGGT
GGTGCCCATCCTGGTCGAGCTGGACGGCGACGTAAACGGCCACAAGTTCAGCGTGTCCGGCGAGGGCGAG
GGCGATGCCACCTACGGCAAGCTGACCCTGAAGTTCATCTGCACCACCGGCAAGCTGCCCGTGCCCTGGC
CCACCCTCGTGACCACCCTGACCTGGGGCGTGCAGTGCTTCAGCCGCTACCCCGACCACATGAAGCAGCA
CGACTTCTTCAAGTCCGCCATGCCCGAAGGCTACGTCCAGGAGCGCACCATCTTCTTCAAGGACGACGGC
AACTACAAGACCCGCGCCGAGGTGAAGTTCGAGGGCGACACCCTGGTGAACCGCATCGAGCTGAAGGGCA
TCGACTTCAAGGAGGACGGCAACATCCTGGGGCACAAGCTGGAGTACAACTACATCAGCCACAACGTCTA
TATCACCGCCGACAAGCAGAAGAACGGCATCAAGGCCAACTTCAAGATCCGCCACAACATCGAGGACGGC
AGCGTGCAGCTCGCCGACCACTACCAGCAGAACACCCCCATCGGCGACGGCCCCGTGCTGCTGCCCGACA
ACCACTACCTGAGCACCCAGTCCGCCCTGAGCAAAGACCCCAACGAGAAGCGCGATCACATGGTCCTGCT
GGAGTTCGTGACCGCCGCCGGGGGTACCCGTCTGCATTATCAGGTCGGGCAGCGGGCGCTGATTCAGGCA
ATGCAGATTTCGGCGATGCCGGAGCTGGTCGAAGCGGTTCAGAAACGCGATCTCGCCAGAATCAAAGCGC
TTATCGACCCCATGGCTTCGTTCTCCGACGCCACCTATATCACCGTCGGTGATGCCAACGGCCAGCGCCT
CTATCATGTTAATCCTGATGAAATCGGCGCCTCGATGGAAGGCGGCGATAGCGATGAAGCATTGTTAAAC
GCGAAAAGTTACGTGTCAGTGCGCAAAGGCTCGCTGGGCTCCTCGCTGCGCGGTAAATCACCGATTCAGG
ACGAGACCGGCAAGGTGATTGGCATTGTGTCGGTAGGCTATACCATCGAGCAAACTAGTAAGGGCGAGGA
GCTGTTCACCGGGGTGGTGCCCATCCTGGTCGAGCTGGACGGCGACGTAAACGGCCACAAGTTCAGCGTG
TCCGGCGAGGGCGAGGGCGATGCCACCTACGGCAAGCTGACCCTGAAGCTGATCTGCACCACCGGCAAGC
TGCCCGTGCCCTGGCCCACCCTCGTGACCACCCTGGGCTACGGCCTGCAGTGCTTCGCCCGCTACCCCGA
CCACATGAAGCAGCACGACTTCTTCAAGTCCGCCATGCCCGAAGGCTACGTCCAGGAGCGCACCATCTTC
TTCAAGGACGACGGCAACTACAAGACCCGCGCCGAGGTGAAGTTCGAGGGCGACACCCTGGTGAACCGCA
TCGAGCTGAAGGGCATCGACTTCAAGGAGGACGGCAACATCCTGGGGCACAAGCTGGAGTACAACTACAA
CAGCCACAACGTCTATATCACCGCCGACAAGCAGAAGAACGGCATCAAGGCCAACTTCAAGATCCGCCAC
AACATCGAGGACGGCGGCGTGCAGCTCGCCGACCACTACCAGCAGAACACCCCCATCGGCGACGGCCCCG
TGCTGCTGCCCGACAACCACTACCTGAGCTACCAGTCCGCCCTGAGCAAAGACCCCAACGAGAAGCGCGA
TCACATGGTCCTGCTGGAGTTCGTGACCGCCGCCGGGATCACTCTCGGCATGGACGAGCTGTACAAGTAA
GGGCCCGATCCGGCTGCTAACAAAGCCCGAAAGGAAGCTGAGTTGGCTGCTGCCACCGCTGAGCAATAAC
TAGCATAACCCCTTGGGGCCTCTAAACGGGTCTTGAGGGGTTTTTTGCTGAAAGGAGGAACTATATCCGG
ATCTGGCGTAATAGCGAAGAGGCCCGCACCGATCGCCCTTCCCAACAGTTGCGCAGCCTGAATGGCGAAT
GGG
[124 nt withheld, positions 2384-2507]
C
[91 nt withheld, positions 2509-2599]
AGGGTGT
[43 nt withheld, positions 2607-2649]
CCTTTGACGTTGGAGTCCACGTTCTTT
[37 nt withheld, positions 2677-2713]
ACCCTATCTCGGTCTATTCTTTTGATTTATAAGGGATTTTGCCGATTTCGGCCTATTGGTTAAAAAATGA
GCTGATTTAACAAAAATTTAACGCGAATTTTAACAAAATATTAACGCTTACAATTTAGGTGGCACTTTTC
GGGGAAATGTGCGCGGAACCCCTATTTGTTTATTTTTCTAAATACATTCAAATATGTATCCGCTCATGAG
ACAATAACCCTGATAAATGCTTCAATAATATTGAAAAAGGAAGAGTATGAGTATTCAACATTTCCGTGTC
GCCCTTATTCCCTTTTTTGCGGCATTTTGCCTTCCTGTTTTTGCTCACCCAGAAACGCTGGTGAAAGTAA
AAGATGCTGAAGATCAGTTGGGTGCACGAGTGGGTTACATCGAACTGGATCTCAACAGCGGTAAGATCCT
TGAGAGTTTTCGCCCCGAAGAACGTTTTCCAATGATGAGCACTTTTAAAGTTCTGCTATGTGGCGCGGTA
TTATCCCGTATTGACGCCGGGCAAGAGCAACTCGGTCGCCGCATACACTATTCTCAGAATGACTTGGTTG
AGTACTCACCAGTCACAGAAAAGCATCTTACGGATGGCATGACAGTAAGAGAATTATGCAGTGCTGCCAT
AACCATGAGTGATAACACTGCGGCCAACTTACTTCTGACAACGATCGGAGGACCGAAGGAGCTAACCGCT
TTTTTGCACAACATGGGGGATCATGTAACTCGCCTTGATCGTTGGGAACCGGAGCTGAATGAAGCCATAC
CAAACGACGAGCGTGACACCACGATGCCTGTAGCAATGGCAACAACGTTGCGCAAACTATTAACTGGCGA
ACTACTTACTCTAGCTTCCCGGCAACAATTAATAGACTGGATGGAGGCGGATAAAGTTGCAGGACCACTT
CTGCGCTCGGCCCTTCCGGCTGGCTGGTTTATTGCTGATAAATCTGGAGCCGGTGAGCGTGGGTCTCGCG
GTATCATTGCAGCACTGGGGCCAGATGGTAAGCCCTCCCGTATCGTAGTTATCTACACGACGGGGAGTCA
GGCAACTATGGATGAACGAAATAGACAGATCGCTGAGATAGGTGCCTCACTGATTAAGCATTGGTAACTG
TCAGACCAAGTTTACTCATATATACTTTAGATTGATTTAAAACTTCATTTTTAATTTAAAAGGATCTAGG
TGAAGATCCTTTTTGATAATCTCATGACCAAAATCCCTTAACGTGAGTTTTCGTTCCACTGAGCGTCAGA
CCCCGTAGAAAAGATCAAAGGATCTTCTTGAGATCCTTTTTTTCTGCGCGTAATCTGCTGCTTGCAAACA
AAAAAACCACCGCTACCAGCGGTGGTTTGTTTGCCGGATCAAGAGCTACCAACTCTTTTTCCGAAGGTAA
CTGGCTTCAGCAGAGCGCAGATACCAAATACTGTTCTTCTAGTGTAGCCGTAGTTAGGCCACCACTTCAA
GAACTCTGTAGCACCGCCTACATACCTCGCTCTGCTAATCCTGTTACCAGTGGCTGCTGCCAGTGGCGAT
AAGTCGTGTCTTACCGGGTTGGACTCAAGACGATAGTTACCGGATAAGGCGCAGCGGTCGGGCTGAACGG
GGGGTTCGTGCACACAGCCCAGCTTGGAGCGAACGACCTACACCGAACTGAGATACCTACAGCGTGAGCT
ATGAGAAAGCGCCACGCTTCCCGAAGGGAGAAAGGCGGACAGGTATCCGGTAAGCGGCAGGGTCGGAACA
GGAGAGCGCACGAGGGAGCTTCCAGGGGGAAACGCCTGGTATCTTTATAGTCCTGTCGGGTTTCGCCACC
TCTGACTTGAGCGTCGATTTTTGTGATGCTCGTCAGGGGGGCGGAGCCTATGGAAAAACGCCAGCAACGC
GGCCTTTTTACGGTTCCTGGCCTTTTGCTGGCCTTTTGCTC
Features (pLannotate 1.2.2; 17 found; start..end, strand, type, name):
      1..126     +  rep_origin     RSF ori (fragment): Plasmids containing the RSF 1030 origin of replication can be propagated in E. coli cells that contain additional plasmids with compatible origins.
    128..181     +  CDS            lacI (fragment): lac repressor; lacI; The lac repressor binds to the lac operator to inhibit transcription in E. coli. This inhibition can be relieved by adding lactose or isopropyl-β-D-thiogalactopyranoside (IPTG).
    201..219     +  promoter       T7 promoter: promoter for bacteriophage T7 RNA polymerase
    251..273     +  RBS            RBS: efficient ribosome binding site from bacteriophage T7 gene 10 (Olins and Rangwala, 1989)
    293..313     +  CDS            capTEV™ (fragment): composite tag for in vivo biotinylation, TEV protease cleavage, and 6xHis tagging
    314..346     +  CDS            T7 tag (gene 10 leader): leader peptide from bacteriophage T7 gene 10 promotes efficient translation in E. coli
    350..373     +  CDS            Xpress™ tag: Xpress™ epitope tag, including an enterokinase recognition and cleavage site
    392..1072    +  CDS            Enhanced Cyan-Emitting GFP: Enhanced Cyan-Emitting GFP is a basic (constitutively fluorescent) cyan fluorescent protein published in 2002, derived from Aequorea victoria.
   1079..1453    +  CDS            citA (fragment): CITA_KLEPN - Experimental evidence at protein level: Swiss-Prot protein existence level 1. Member of the two-component regulatory system CitA/CitB. Probably activates CitB by phosphorylation. The periplasmic domain binds H-citrate(2-), which is essential for induction of the citrate- fermentation genes. From Klebsiella pneumoniae.
   1457..2167    +  CDS            Venus: Venus is a basic (constitutively fluorescent) yellow fluorescent protein published in 2002, derived from Aequorea victoria. It is reported to be a rapidly-maturing weak dimer with moderate acid sensitivity.
   2183..2232    +  CDS            SET1 (fragment): solubility-enhancement tag derived from T7 phage gene 10B
   2240..2287    +  terminator     T7 terminator: transcription terminator for bacteriophage T7 RNA polymerase
   2313..2379    +  CDS            lacZα (fragment): LacZα fragment of β-galactosidase; lacZ fragment
   2384..2839    +  rep_origin     f1 ori (sequence partly withheld): f1 bacteriophage origin of replication; arrow indicates direction of (+) strand synthesis
   2865..2969    +  promoter       AmpR promoter: bla
   2970..3830    +  CDS            AmpR: β-lactamase; bla; confers resistance to ampicillin, carbenicillin, and related antibiotics
   4001..4589    +  rep_origin     ori: high-copy-number ColE1/pMB1/pBR322/pUC origin of replication
