[The description below was written by a language model from this plasmid's Addgene catalogue record and pLannotate feature annotations shown in this document.]
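Description:
CIT0.5m is a bacterial expression plasmid built on the pRSET backbone that encodes a genetically encoded FRET nanosensor for citrate. It is propagated in E. coli through a high-copy ColE1/pUC-type origin and selected with ampicillin via the β-lactamase (AmpR) gene and its own promoter. An f1 origin is also present, allowing single-stranded DNA production. The annotation additionally flags short fragments resembling the RSF origin, lacI and lacZα; these are small backbone remnants rather than functional elements.

The expression cassette is driven by a T7 promoter with the phage T7 gene 10 ribosome binding site and closed by a T7 terminator, so expression depends on a host supplying T7 RNA polymerase, consistent with the record's note that the plasmid was constructed and tested in BL21. The open reading frame begins with the usual pRSET N-terminal leader: a short His-tag-like segment (annotated as a capTEV fragment), the T7 gene 10 leader, and the Xpress epitope with its enterokinase cleavage site. This is followed by an enhanced cyan fluorescent protein, a fragment of the Klebsiella pneumoniae sensor histidine kinase CitA, and the yellow fluorescent protein Venus. The periplasmic domain of CitA binds citrate, and sandwiching a CitA fragment between a cyan donor and yellow acceptor lets ligand-induced conformational change be read out as a change in energy transfer.

The stated purpose, R49A-K77A, indicates two alanine substitutions, presumably in the CitA portion. The record does not give their effect, though such changes are typically used to create affinity variants within a sensor series. The associated publication describes such sensors for real-time in vivo measurement of citrate concentrations.
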