Addgene plasmid #128021: CIT0.5m
Purpose: R49A-K77A
Depositing lab: Uwe Sauer. Depositing organization: ETH Zurich (Swiss Federal Institute of Technology). Publication: Engineering genetically encoded nanosensors for real-time in vivo measurements of citrate concentrations. Ewald JC, Reich S, Baumann S, Frommer WB, Zamboni N. PLoS One. 2011;6(12):e28245. doi: 10.1371/journal.pone.0028245. Epub 2011 Dec 2. PubMed 22164251.
Backbone
  Vector backbone: pRSET
Growth in bacteria
  Bacterial resistance: Ampicillin, 100 μg/mL
  Growth temperature: 37°C
  Growth strain: DH5alpha
  Growth instructions: Construction and testing of plasmid was done in BL21.
  Copy number: Unknown
Gene/Insert
  Gene/Insert name: CitA
  Species: Klebsiella pneumoniae
Terms and licenses: Academic/Nonprofit Terms; Industry Terms: Not Available to Industry
How to cite: CIT0.5m was a gift from Uwe Sauer (Addgene plasmid # 128021 ; http://n2t.net/addgene:128021 ; RRID:Addgene_128021)
